>Addgene plasmid #144840 | TFORF3364 | addgene full sequence | sequence record 404425 | Addgene NGS Result
TTAATGTAGTCTTATGCAATACTCTTGTAGTCTTGCAACATGGTAACGATGAGTTAGCAACATGCCTTAC
AAGGAGAGAAAAAGCACCGTGCATGCCGATTGGTGGAAGTAAGGTGGTACGATCGTGCCTTATTAGGAAG
GCAACAGACGGGTCTGACATGGATTGGACGAACCACTGAATTGCCGCATTGCAGAGATATTGTATTTAAG
TGCCTAGCTCGATACATAAACGGGTCTCTCTGGTTAGACCAGATCTGAGCCTGGGAGCTCTCTGGCTAAC
TAGGGAACCCACTGCTTAAGCCTCAATAAAGCTTGCCTTGAGTGCTTCAAGTAGTGTGTGCCCGTCTGTT
GTGTGACTCTGGTAACTAGAGATCCCTCAGACCCTTTTAGTCAGTGTGGAAAATCTCTAGCAGTGGCGCC
CGAACAGGGACTTGAAAGCGAAAGGGAAACCAGAGGAGCTCTCTCGACGCAGGACTCGGCTTGCTGAAGC
GCGCACGGCAAGAGGCGAGGGGCGGCGACTGGTGAGTACGCCAAAAATTTTGACTAGCGGAGGCTAGAAG
GAGAGAGATGGGTGCGAGAGCGTCAGTATTAAGCGGGGGAGAATTAGATCGCGATGGGAAAAAATTCGGT
TAAGGCCAGGGGGAAAGAAAAAATATAAATTAAAACATATAGTATGGGCAAGCAGGGAGCTAGAACGATT
CGCAGTTAATCCTGGCCTGTTAGAAACATCAGAAGGCTGTAGACAAATACTGGGACAGCTACAACCATCC
CTTCAGACAGGATCAGAAGAACTTAGATCATTATATAATACAGTAGCAACCCTCTATTGTGTGCATCAAA
GGATAGAGATAAAAGACACCAAGGAAGCTTTAGACAAGATAGAGGAAGAGCAAAACAAAAGTAAGACCAC
CGCACAGCAAGCGGCCGCTGATCTTCAGACCTGGAGGAGGAGATATGAGGGACAATTGGAGAAGTGAATT
ATATAAATATAAAGTAGTAAAAATTGAACCATTAGGAGTAGCACCCACCAAGGCAAAGAGAAGAGTGGTG
CAGAGAGAAAAAAGAGCAGTGGGAATAGGAGCTTTGTTCCTTGGGTTCTTGGGAGCAGCAGGAAGCACTA
TGGGCGCAGCGTCAATGACGCTGACGGTACAGGCCAGACAATTATTGTCTGGTATAGTGCAGCAGCAGAA
CAATTTGCTGAGGGCTATTGAGGCGCAACAGCATCTGTTGCAACTCACAGTCTGGGGCATCAAGCAGCTC
CAGGCAAGAATCCTGGCTGTGGAAAGATACCTAAAGGATCAACAGCTCCTGGGGATTTGGGGTTGCTCTG
GAAAACTCATTTGCACCACTGCTGTGCCTTGGAATGCTAGTTGGAGTAATAAATCTCTGGAACAGATTTG
GAATCACACGACCTGGATGGAGTGGGACAGAGAAATTAACAATTACACAAGCTTAATACACTCCTTAATT
GAAGAATCGCAAAACCAGCAAGAAAAGAATGAACAAGAATTATTGGAATTAGATAAATGGGCAAGTTTGT
GGAATTGGTTTAACATAACAAATTGGCTGTGGTATATAAAATTATTCATAATGATAGTAGGAGGCTTGGT
AGGTTTAAGAATAGTTTTTGCTGTACTTTCTATAGTGAATAGAGTTAGGCAGGGATATTCACCATTATCG
TTTCAGACCCACCTCCCAACCCCGAGGGGACCCATGCATTGCATCTCAATTAGTCAGCAACCAGGTGTGG
AAAGTCCCCAGGCTCCCCAGCAGGCAGAAGTATGCAAAGCATGCGTCTCAATTAGTCAGCAACCATAGTC
CCGCCCCTAACTCCGCCCATCCCGCCCCTAACTCCGCCCAGTTCCGCCCATTCTCCGCCCCATGGCTGAC
TAATTTTTTTTATTTATGCAGAGGCCGAGGCCGCCTCGGCCTCTGAGCTATTCCAGAAGTAGTGAGGAGG
CTTTTTTGGAGGCCTAGGCTTTTGCAAAAAGCTTTCTAGAGGTACCACCGGAGCTTACCATGACCGAGTA
CAAGCCCACGGTGCGCCTCGCCACCCGCGACGACGTCCCCAGGGCCGTACGCACCCTCGCCGCCGCGTTC
GCCGACTACCCCGCCACGCGCCACACCGTCGATCCGGACCGCCACATCGAGCGGGTCACCGAGCTGCAAG
AACTCTTCCTCACGCGCGTCGGGCTCGACATCGGCAAGGTGTGGGTCGCGGACGACGGCGCCGCCGTGGC
GGTCTGGACCACGCCGGAGAGCGTCGAAGCGGGGGCGGTGTTCGCCGAGATCGGCCCGCGCATGGCCGAG
TTGAGCGGTTCCCGGCTGGCCGCGCAGCAACAGATGGAAGGCCTCCTGGCGCCGCACCGGCCCAAGGAGC
CCGCGTGGTTCCTGGCCACCGTCGGCGTCTCGCCCGACCACCAGGGCAAGGGTCTGGGCAGCGCCGTCGT
GCTCCCCGGAGTGGAGGCGGCCGAGCGCGCCGGGGTGCCCGCCTTCCTGGAGACCTCCGCGCCCCGCAAC
CTCCCCTTCTACGAGCGGCTCGGCTTCACCGTCACCGCCGACGTCGAGGTGCCCGAAGGACCGCGCACCT
GGTGCATGACCCGCAAGCCCGGTGCCAGTTAACGAATTCTAGATCTTGAGACAAATGGCAGTATTCATCC
ACAATTTTAAAAGAAAAGGGGGGATTGGGGGGTACAGTGCAGGGGAAAGAATAGTAGACATAATAGCAAC
AGACATACAAACTAAAGAATTACAAAAACAAATTACAAAAATTCAAAATTTTCGGGTTTATTACAGGGAC
AGCAGAGATCCACTTTGGCGCCGGCTCGAGGCCTGCAGGTGCAAAGATGGATAAAGTTTTAAACAGAGAG
GAATCTTTGCAGCTAATGGACCTTCTAGGTCTTGAAAGGAGTGGGAATTGGCTCCGGTGCCCGTCAGTGG
GCAGAGCGCACATCGCCCACAGTCCCCGAGAAGTTGGGGGGAGGGGTCGGCAATTGAACCGGTGCCTAGA
GAAGGTGGCGCGGGGTAAACTGGGAAAGTGATGTCGTGTACTGGCTCCGCCTTTTTCCCGAGGGTGGGGG
AGAACCGTATATAAGTGCAGTAGTCGCCGTGAACGTTCTTTTTCGCAACGGGTTTGCCGCCAGAACACAG
GTAAGTGCCGTGTGTGGTTCCCGCGGGCCTGGCCTCTTTACGGGTTATGGCCCTTGCGTGCCTTGAATTA
CTTCCACCTGGCTGCAGTACGTGATTCTTGATCCCGAGCTTCGGGTTGGAAGTGGGTGGGAGAGTTCGAG
GCCTTGCGCTTAAGGAGCCCCTTCGCCTCGTGCTTGAGTTGAGGCCTGGCCTGGGCGCTGGGGCCGCCGC
GTGCGAATCTGGTGGCACCTTCGCGCCTGTCTCGCTGCTTTCGATAAGTCTCTAGCCATTTAAAATTTTT
GATGACCTGCTGCGACGCTTTTTTTCTGGCAAGATAGTCTTGTAAATGCGGGCCAAGATCTGCACACTGG
TATTTCGGTTTTTGGGGCCGCGGGCGGCGACGGGGCCCGTGCGTCCCAGCGCACATGTTCGGCGAGGCGG
GGCCTGCGAGCGCGGCCACCGAGAATCGGACGGGGGTAGTCTCAAGCTGGCCGGCCTGCTCTGGTGCCTG
GCCTCGCGCCGCCGTGTATCGCCCCGCCCTGGGCGGCAAGGCTGGCCCGGTCGGCACCAGTTGCGTGAGC
GGAAAGATGGCCGCTTCCCGGCCCTGCTGCAGGGAGCTCAAAATGGAGGACGCGGCGCTCGGGAGAGCGG
GCGGGTGAGTCACCCACACAAAGGAAAAGGGCCTTTCCGTCCTCAGCCGTCGCTTCATGTGACTCCACGG
AGTACCGGGCGCCGTCCAGGCACCTCGATTAGTTCTCGAGCTTTTGGAGTACGTCGTCTTTAGGTTGGGG
GGAGGGGTTTTATGCGATGGAGTTTCCCCACACTGAGTGGGTGGAGACTGAAGTTAGGCCAGCTTGGCAC
TTGATGTAATTCTCCTTGGAATTTGCCCTTTTTGAGTTTGGATCTTGGTTCATTCTCAAGCCTCAGACAG
TGGTTCAAAGTTTTTTTCTTCCATTTCAGGTGTCGTGAGGCTAGCATCGATTGATCAACAAGTTTGTACA
AAAAAGTTGGCATGGCTGTATCACTAACAGCAGCTGAAACTCTGGCCCTTCAGGGTACACAGGGACAAGA
GAAGATGATGATGATGGGACCAAAGGAAGAGGAACAGTCTTGTGAGTATGAGACCAGGCTACCTGGGAAC
CACTCTACCAGTCAAGAGATCTTCCGCCAACGCTTCAGGCATCTCCGCTACCAGGAGACTCCTGGTCCCC
GGGAGGCCTTGAGCCAACTACGAGTACTCTGCTGTGAGTGGCTGAGGCCAGAGAAACACACGAAGGAGCA
GATCCTGGAGTTCCTGGTGCTGGAACAATTCTTGACCATCCTGCCTGAGGAGCTCCAATCCTGGGTGCGG
GGACATCACCCTAAGAGTGGAGAGGAGGCTGTGACTGTGCTGGAGGATTTAGAGAAAGGACTTGAACCAG
AGCCGCAGGTCCCAGGCCCTGCACATGGACCTGCACAGGAAGAGCCATGGGAGAAGAAGGAATCTCTGGG
AGCAGCCCAGGAAGCACTGAGCATCCAGCTCCAGCCTAAGGAGACCCAGCCTTTCCCAAAGAGTGAACAG
GTATATTTACATTTTCTGTCAGTTGTTACAGAAGATGGCCCAGAGCCCAAGGACAAAGGATCATTGCCAC
AACCACCCATTACTGAAGTGGAATCACAGGTGTTCTCAGAAAAACTTGCTACTGACACCTCTACATTTGA
AGCTACCTCTGAGGGTACCTTAGAACTGCAGCAGAGAAATCCCAAAGCGGAGAGACTGAGGTGGTCCCCT
GCCCAGGAGGAAAGTTTCAGGCAGATGGTTGTCATCCATAAGGAAATTCCCACAGGGAAGAAAGACCATG
AATGTAGTGAATGTGGTAAAACCTTCATTTATAACTCACATCTTGTTGTCCACCAGAGAGTTCATTCTGG
AGAGAAACCCTATAAGTGTAGTGACTGTGGGAAAACTTTCAAACAGAGCTCAAACCTCGGTCAGCATCAG
AGAATTCATACAGGAGAGAAACCCTTCGAATGTAATGAATGTGGGAAGGCCTTCAGATGGGGTGCTCATC
TTGTTCAGCATCAGAGGATTCACTCAGGAGAGAAGCCCTATGAGTGTAATGAGTGTGGGAAGGCCTTTAG
TCAAAGCTCATATCTAAGTCAGCATCGGAGAATTCACAGTGGAGAGAAACCTTTTATATGTAAAGAATGT
GGGAAAGCTTATGGATGGTGCTCAGAGCTCATTAGACATCGGAGAGTTCATGCCAGAAAAGAGCCTTCCC
ATTGCCCAACTTTCTTGTACAAAGTGGTTGATATCGGTAAGCCTATCCCTAACCCTCTCCTCGGTCTCGA
TTCTACGTAGTAATGAACTAGTCCGTAACTTGAAAGTATTTCGATTTCTTGGCTTTATATATCTTGTGGA
AAGGACGAATACTTCAAAAAGAAATTGAACCGACGCGTTAAGTCGACAATCAACCTCTGGATTACAAAAT
TTGTGAAAGATTGACTGGTATTCTTAACTATGTTGCTCCTTTTACGCTATGTGGATACGCTGCTTTAATG
CCTTTGTATCATGCTATTGCTTCCCGTATGGCTTTCATTTTCTCCTCCTTGTATAAATCCTGGTTGCTGT
CTCTTTATGAGGAGTTGTGGCCCGTTGTCAGGCAACGTGGCGTGGTGTGCACTGTGTTTGCTGACGCAAC
CCCCACTGGTTGGGGCATTGCCACCACCTGTCAGCTCCTTTCCGGGACTTTCGCTTTCCCCCTCCCTATT
GCCACGGCGGAACTCATCGCCGCCTGCCTTGCCCGCTGCTGGACAGGGGCTCGGCTGTTGGGCACTGACA
ATTCCGTGGTGTTGTCGGGGAAATCATCGTCCTTTCCTTGGCTGCTCGCCTGTGTTGCCACCTGGATTCT
GCGCGGGACGTCCTTCTGCTACGTCCCTTCGGCCCTCAATCCAGCGGACCTTCCTTCCCGCGGCCTGCTG
CCGGCTCTGCGGCCTCTTCCGCGTCTTCGCCTTCGCCCTCAGACGAGTCGGATCTCCCTTTGGGCCGCCT
CCCCGCGTCGACTTTAAGACCAATGACTTACAAGGCAGCTGTAGATCTTAGCCACTTTTTAAAAGAAAAG
GGGGGACTGGAAGGGCTAATTCACTCCCAACGAAGACAAGATCTGCTTTTTGCTTGTACTGGGTCTCTCT
GGTTAGACCAGATCTGAGCCTGGGAGCTCTCTGGCTAACTAGGGAACCCACTGCTTAAGCCTCAATAAAG
CTTGCCTTGAGTGCTTCAAGTAGTGTGTGCCCGTCTGTTGTGTGACTCTGGTAACTAGAGATCCCTCAGA
CCCTTTTAGTCAGTGTGGAAAATCTCTAGCAGTACGTATAGTAGTTCATGTCATCTTATTATTCAGTATT
TATAACTTGCAAAGAAATGAATATCAGAGAGTGAGAGGAACTTGTTTATTGCAGCTTATAATGGTTACAA
ATAAAGCAATAGCATCACAAATTTCACAAATAAAGCATTTTTTTCACTGCATTCTAGTTGTGGTTTGTCC
AAACTCATCAATGTATCTTATCATGTCTGGCTCTAGCTATCCCGCCCCTAACTCCGCCCATCCCGCCCCT
AACTCCGCCCAGTTCCGCCCATTCTCCGCCCCATGGCTGACTAATTTTTTTTATTTATGCAGAGGCCGAG
GCCGCCTCGGCCTCTGAGCTATTCCAGAAGTAGTGAGGAGGCTTTTTTGGAGGCCTAGGGACGTACCCAA
TTCGCCCTATAGTGAGTCGTATTACGCGCGCTCACTGGCCGTCGTTTTACAACGTCGTGACTGGGAAAAC
CCTGGCGTTACCCAACTTAATCGCCTTGCAGCACATCCCCCTTTCGCCAGCTGGCGTAATAGCGAAGAGG
CCCGCACCGATCGCCCTTCCCAACAGTTGCGCAGCCTGAATGGCGAATGGG
[124 nt withheld, positions 7052-7175]
C
[91 nt withheld, positions 7177-7267]
A
[49 nt withheld, positions 7269-7317]
CCTTTGACGTTGGAGTCCACGTTCTTT
[37 nt withheld, positions 7345-7381]
ACCCTATCTCGGTCTATTCTTTTGATTTATAAGGGATTTTGCCGATTTCGGCCTATTGGTTAAAAAATGA
GCTGATTTAACAAAAATTTAACGCGAATTTTAACAAAATATTAACGCTTACAATTTAGGTGGCACTTTTC
GGGGAAATGTGCGCGGAACCCCTATTTGTTTATTTTTCTAAATACATTCAAATATGTATCCGCTCATGAG
ACAATAACCCTGATAAATGCTTCAATAATATTGAAAAAGGAAGAGTATGAGTATTCAACATTTCCGTGTC
GCCCTTATTCCCTTTTTTGCGGCATTTTGCCTTCCTGTTTTTGCTCACCCAGAAACGCTGGTGAAAGTAA
AAGATGCTGAAGATCAGTTGGGTGCACGAGTGGGTTACATCGAACTGGATCTCAACAGCGGTAAGATCCT
TGAGAGTTTTCGCCCCGAAGAACGTTTTCCAATGATGAGCACTTTTAAAGTTCTGCTATGTGGCGCGGTA
TTATCCCGTATTGACGCCGGGCAAGAGCAACTCGGTCGCCGCATACACTATTCTCAGAATGACTTGGTTG
AGTACTCACCAGTCACAGAAAAGCATCTTACGGATGGCATGACAGTAAGAGAATTATGCAGTGCTGCCAT
AACCATGAGTGATAACACTGCGGCCAACTTACTTCTGACAACGATCGGAGGACCGAAGGAGCTAACCGCT
TTTTTGCACAACATGGGGGATCATGTAACTCGCCTTGATCGTTGGGAACCGGAGCTGAATGAAGCCATAC
CAAACGACGAGCGTGACACCACGATGCCTGTAGCAATGGCAACAACGTTGCGCAAACTATTAACTGGCGA
ACTACTTACTCTAGCTTCCCGGCAACAATTAATAGACTGGATGGAGGCGGATAAAGTTGCAGGACCACTT
CTGCGCTCGGCCCTTCCGGCTGGCTGGTTTATTGCTGATAAATCTGGAGCCGGTGAGCGTGGGTCTCGCG
GTATCATTGCAGCACTGGGGCCAGATGGTAAGCCCTCCCGTATCGTAGTTATCTACACGACGGGGAGTCA
GGCAACTATGGATGAACGAAATAGACAGATCGCTGAGATAGGTGCCTCACTGATTAAGCATTGGTAACTG
TCAGACCAAGTTTACTCATATATACTTTAGATTGATTTAAAACTTCATTTTTAATTTAAAAGGATCTAGG
TGAAGATCCTTTTTGATAATCTCATGACCAAAATCCCTTAACGTGAGTTTTCGTTCCACTGAGCGTCAGA
CCCCGTAGAAAAGATCAAAGGATCTTCTTGAGATCCTTTTTTTCTGCGCGTAATCTGCTGCTTGCAAACA
AAAAAACCACCGCTACCAGCGGTGGTTTGTTTGCCGGATCAAGAGCTACCAACTCTTTTTCCGAAGGTAA
CTGGCTTCAGCAGAGCGCAGATACCAAATACTGTTCTTCTAGTGTAGCCGTAGTTAGGCCACCACTTCAA
GAACTCTGTAGCACCGCCTACATACCTCGCTCTGCTAATCCTGTTACCAGTGGCTGCTGCCAGTGGCGAT
AAGTCGTGTCTTACCGGGTTGGACTCAAGACGATAGTTACCGGATAAGGCGCAGCGGTCGGGCTGAACGG
GGGGTTCGTGCACACAGCCCAGCTTGGAGCGAACGACCTACACCGAACTGAGATACCTACAGCGTGAGCT
ATGAGAAAGCGCCACGCTTCCCGAAGGGAGAAAGGCGGACAGGTATCCGGTAAGCGGCAGGGTCGGAACA
GGAGAGCGCACGAGGGAGCTTCCAGGGGGAAACGCCTGGTATCTTTATAGTCCTGTCGGGTTTCGCCACC
TCTGACTTGAGCGTCGATTTTTGTGATGCTCGTCAGGGGGGCGGAGCCTATGGAAAAACGCCAGCAACGC
GGCCTTTTTACGGTTCCTGGCCTTTTGCTGGCCTTTTGCTCACATGTTCTTTCCTGCGTTATCCCCTGAT
TCTGTGGATAACCGTATTACCGCCTTTGAGTGAGCTGATACCGCTCGCCGCAGCCGAACGACCGAGCGCA
GCGAGTCAGTGAGCGAGGAAGCGGAAGAGCGCCCAATACGCAAACCGCCTCTCCCCGCGCGTTGGCCGAT
TCATTAATGCAGCTGGCACGACAGGTTTCCCGACTGGAAAGCGGGCAGTGAGCGCAACGCAATTAATGTG
AGTTAGCTCACTCATTAGGCACCCCAGGCTTTACACTTTATGCTTCCGGCTCGTATGTTGTGTGGAATTG
TGAGCGGATAACAATTTCACACAGGAAACAGCTATGACCATGATTACGCCAAGCGCGCAATTAACCCTCA
CTAAAGGGAACAAAAGCTGGAGCTGCAAGC
Features (pLannotate 1.2.2; 34 found; start..end, strand, type, name):
      5..231     +  promoter       RSV promoter: Rous sarcoma virus enhancer/promoter
    232..412     +  LTR            5' LTR (truncated): truncated 5' long terminal repeat (LTR) from HIV-1
    459..584     +  misc_feature   HIV-1 Ψ: packaging signal of human immunodeficiency virus type 1
    568..931     +  CDS            HIV-1 gag (fragment): gag protein from human immunodeficiency virus 1; gag
   1077..1310    +  misc_feature   RRE: The Rev response element (RRE) of HIV-1 allows for Rev-dependent mRNA export from the nucleus to the cytoplasm.
   1687..1713    +  CDS            Rev (fragment): human immunodeficiency virus 1 (HIV-1) Rev protein; rev; enhances nuclear export of unspliced and incompletely spliced viral mRNAs
   1720..1743    +  promoter       SV40 promoter (fragment): SV40 early promoter
   1744..1815    +  promoter       SV40 promoter (fragment): SV40 enhancer and early promoter
   1839..1974    +  rep_origin     SV40 ori: SV40 origin of replication
   2020..2616    +  CDS            PuroR (fragment): puromycin N-acetyltransferase; pac from Streptomyces; confers resistance to puromycin
   2665..2782    +  misc_feature   cPPT/CTS: central polypurine tract and central termination sequence of HIV-1
   2847..2913    +  CDS            small t antigen (fragment): SV40 (simian virus 40) small t antigen
   2920..4098    +  promoter       EF-1α promoter: strong constitutive promoter for human elongation factor EF-1α
   4119..4136    +  protein_bind   attB1 (fragment): mutant version of attB; core recombination site for the Gateway® BP reaction BP Clonase™
   4142..5014    +  CDS            ZNF232 (fragment): ZN232_HUMAN - Also known as ZSCAN11. Experimental evidence at protein level: Swiss-Prot protein existence level 1. May be involved in transcriptional regulation. From Homo sapiens (Human).
   5395..5418    -  protein_bind   attB2: mutant version of attB; recombination site for the Gateway® BP reaction BP Clonase™
   5426..5467    +  CDS            V5 tag: epitope tag from simian virus 5
   5483..5536    +  promoter       U6 promoter (fragment): RNA polymerase III promoter for human U6 snRNA
   5578..6166    +  misc_feature   WPRE: woodchuck hepatitis virus posttranscriptional regulatory element
   6217..6236    +  misc_feature   cPPT/CTS (fragment): central polypurine tract and central termination sequence of HIV-1
   6238..6471    +  LTR            3' LTR (ΔU3): self-inactivating 3' long terminal repeat (LTR) from HIV-1
   6549..6670    +  polyA_signal   SV40 poly(A) signal: SV40 polyadenylation signal
   6710..6845    +  rep_origin     SV40 ori: SV40 origin of replication
   6866..6884    -  promoter       T7 promoter: promoter for bacteriophage T7 RNA polymerase
   6892..7047    +  CDS            lacZα (fragment): LacZα fragment of β-galactosidase; lacZ fragment
   7052..7480    +  rep_origin     f1 ori (sequence partly withheld): f1 bacteriophage origin of replication; arrow indicates direction of (+) strand synthesis
   7533..7637    +  promoter       AmpR promoter: bla
   7638..8498    +  CDS            AmpR: β-lactamase; bla; confers resistance to ampicillin, carbenicillin, and related antibiotics
   8669..9257    +  rep_origin     ori: high-copy-number ColE1/pMB1/pBR322/pUC origin of replication
   9440..9532    +  CDS            lacI (fragment): lac repressor; lacI; The lac repressor binds to the lac operator to inhibit transcription in E. coli. This inhibition can be relieved by adding lactose or isopropyl-β-D-thiogalactopyranoside (IPTG).
   9545..9566    +  protein_bind   CAP binding site: CAP binding activates transcription in the presence of cAMP. E. coli catabolite activator protein
   9581..9611    +  promoter       lac promoter: promoter for the E. coli lac operon
   9619..9635    +  protein_bind   lac operator: The lac repressor binds to the lac operator to inhibit transcription in E. coli. This inhibition can be relieved by adding lactose or isopropyl-β-D-thiogalactopyranoside (IPTG). lac repressor encoded by lacI
   9680..9698    +  promoter       T3 promoter: promoter for bacteriophage T3 RNA polymerase
