[The description below was written by a language model from this plasmid's Addgene catalogue record and pLannotate feature annotations shown in this document.]
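Description:
TFORF3364 is a third-generation-style, self-inactivating lentiviral expression plasmid built on the pLX_TRC317 backbone, carrying the human zinc finger transcription factor ZNF232 (also known as ZSCAN11) as a barcoded open reading frame. In bacteria it is maintained through a high-copy ColE1/pUC-type origin and selected with ampicillin via the β-lactamase gene. An f1 origin and remnants of a lacZα/lac promoter cloning region flanked by T7 and T3 promoters are also present in the backbone. The depositor warns that the plasmid can recombine during propagation, as is common for LTR-containing vectors.

The viral portion begins with an RSV promoter fused to a truncated HIV-1 5' LTR, which drives Tat-independent production of the genomic RNA. It is followed by the Ψ packaging signal with a gag fragment, the RRE for Rev-dependent nuclear export, and a cPPT/CTS. Inside the transfer cassette, an SV40 early promoter expresses puromycin N-acetyltransferase for selection of transduced mammalian cells. A separate EF-1α promoter drives the ZNF232 ORF, which was inserted by Gateway recombination and sits between attB1 and attB2 sites, with a C-terminal V5 epitope tag read through attB2. The annotation matches only part of the ORF to the reference ZNF232 protein, which may reflect the particular transcript isoform cited in the record. A WPRE downstream enhances transcript expression, and the ΔU3 3' LTR and an SV40 polyadenylation signal close the unit. The 24-bp barcode described in the catalogue entry is not annotated in the feature table, so its position is not stated. The construct belongs to a transcription factor overexpression library in which the barcodes identify each factor in pooled screens, such as directed differentiation studies.
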