Addgene plasmid #144840: TFORF3364
Purpose: Lentiviral vector for overexpressing transcription factor ORFs with unique 24-bp barcodes. Barcodes facilitate identification of transcription factors in pooled screens.
Depositing lab: Feng Zhang. Depositing organization: Broad Institute. Publication: A transcription factor atlas of directed differentiation. Joung J, Ma S, Tay T, Geiger-Schuller KR, Kirchgatterer PC, Verdine VK, Guo B, Arias-Garcia MA, Allen WE, Singh A, Kuksenko O, Abudayyeh OO, Gootenberg JS, Fu Z, Macrae RK, Buenrostro JD, Regev A, Zhang F. Cell. 2023 Jan 5;186(1):209-229.e26. doi: 10.1016/j.cell.2022.11.026. PubMed 36608654.
Backbone
  Vector backbone: pLX_TRC317
  Backbone manufacturer: Broad Institute Genetic Perturbation Platform
  Backbone size w/o insert (bp): 8264
  Vector type: Mammalian Expression, Lentiviral
  Selectable markers: Puromycin
Growth in bacteria
  Bacterial resistance: Ampicillin, 100 μg/mL
  Growth temperature: 37°C
  Growth strain: NEB Stable
  Copy number: High Copy
Gene/Insert
  Gene/Insert name: ZNF232
  Species: H. sapiens (human)
  Insert size (bp): 1457
  Entrez Gene: ZNF232 (a.k.a. ZSCAN11)
  Promoter: EF1a
  Tag / fusion protein: V5 (C terminal on insert)
  Cloning method: Gateway Cloning
  Sequencing primers: 5′ GGGTGGAGACTGAAGTTAGGCCAG; 3′ CACATAGCGTAAAAGGAGCAACATAG
Resource information
  A portion of this plasmid was derived from a plasmid made by: Broad Institute Genetic Perturbation Platform
Terms and licenses: Academic/Nonprofit Terms; Industry Terms: Not Available to Industry
Depositor comments: NM_001320954.1 Please test multiple small colonies in case of plasmid recombination. To make this collection available in a timely manner, a portion of this collection was not fully sequenced by Addgene. If an Addgene verified full plasmid sequence is not available, please contact us prior to placing an order to request the full sequence.
How to cite: TFORF3364 was a gift from Feng Zhang (Addgene plasmid # 144840 ; http://n2t.net/addgene:144840 ; RRID:Addgene_144840)
