>Addgene plasmid #144840 | TFORF3364 | depositor partial sequence | sequence record 286635 | Insert
ATCGATTGATCAACAAGTTTGTACAAAAAAGTTGGCATGGCTGTATCACTAACAGCAGCTGAAACTCTGG
CCCTTCAGGGTACACAGGGACAAGAGAAGATGATGATGATGGGACCAAAGGAAGAGGAACAGTCTTGTGA
GTATGAGACCAGGCTACCTGGGAACCACTCTACCAGTCAAGAGATCTTCCGCCAACGCTTCAGGCATCTC
CGCTACCAGGAGACTCCTGGTCCCCGGGAGGCCTTGAGCCAACTACGAGTACTCTGCTGTGAGTGGCTGA
GGCCAGAGAAACACACGAAGGAGCAGATCCTGGAGTTCCTGGTGCTGGAACAATTCTTGACCATCCTGCC
TGAGGAGCTCCAATCCTGGGTGCGGGGACATCACCCTAAGAGTGGAGAGGAGGCTGTGACTGTGCTGGAG
GATTTAGAGAAAGGACTTGAACCAGAGCCGCAGGTCCCAGGCCCTGCACATGGACCTGCACAGGAAGAGC
CATGGGAGAAGAAGGAATCTCTGGGAGCAGCCCAGGAAGCACTGAGCATCCAGCTCCAGCCTAAGGAGAC
CCAGCCTTTCCCAAAGAGTGAACAGGTATATTTACATTTTCTGTCAGTTGTTACAGAAGATGGCCCAGAG
CCCAAGGACAAAGGATCATTGCCACAACCACCCATTACTGAAGTGGAATCACAGGTGTTCTCAGAAAAAC
TTGCTACTGACACCTCTACATTTGAAGCTACCTCTGAGGGTACCTTAGAACTGCAGCAGAGAAATCCCAA
AGCGGAGAGACTGAGGTGGTCCCCTGCCCAGGAGGAAAGTTTCAGGCAGATGGTTGTCATCCATAAGGAA
ATTCCCACAGGGAAGAAAGACCATGAATGTAGTGAATGTGGTAAAACCTTCATTTATAACTCACATCTTG
TTGTCCACCAGAGAGTTCATTCTGGAGAGAAACCCTATAAGTGTAGTGACTGTGGGAAAACTTTCAAACA
GAGCTCAAACCTCGGTCAGCATCAGAGAATTCATACAGGAGAGAAACCCTTCGAATGTAATGAATGTGGG
AAGGCCTTCAGATGGGGTGCTCATCTTGTTCAGCATCAGAGGATTCACTCAGGAGAGAAGCCCTATGAGT
GTAATGAGTGTGGGAAGGCCTTTAGTCAAAGCTCATATCTAAGTCAGCATCGGAGAATTCACAGTGGAGA
GAAACCTTTTATATGTAAAGAATGTGGGAAAGCTTATGGATGGTGCTCAGAGCTCATTAGACATCGGAGA
GTTCATGCCAGAAAAGAGCCTTCCCATTGCCCAACTTTCTTGTACAAAGTGGTTGATATCGGTAAGCCTA
TCCCTAACCCTCTCCTCGGTCTCGATTCTACGTAGTAATGAACTAGTCCGTAACTTGAAAGTATTTCGAT
TTCTTGGCTTTATATATCTTGTGGAAAGGACGAATACTTCAAAAAGAAATTGAACCG
