>Addgene plasmid #144840 | TFORF3364 | depositor partial sequence | sequence record 286636 | Barcode
ATACTTCAAAAAGAAATTGAACCG
